Addgene plasmid #24786: Pdar
Depositing lab: David Baker. Depositing organization: University of Washington. Publication: A de novo protein binding pair by computational design and directed evolution. Karanicolas J, Corn JE, Chen I, Joachimiak LA, Dym O, Peck SH, Albeck S, Unger T, Hu W, Liu G, Delbecq S, Montelione GT, Spiegel CP, Liu DR, Baker D. Mol Cell. 2011 Apr 22;42(2):250-60. Epub 2011 Mar 31. 10.1016/j.molcel.2011.03.010 PubMed 21458342.
Backbone
  Vector backbone: pET29
  Backbone manufacturer: Novagen
  Backbone size w/o insert (bp): 5370
  Vector type: Bacterial Expression
Growth in bacteria
  Bacterial resistance: Kanamycin, 50 μg/mL
  Growth temperature: 37°C
  Growth strain: DH5alpha
  Copy number: High Copy
Gene/Insert
  Gene/Insert name: Pdar
  Species: synthetic
  Insert size (bp): 498
  Tag / fusion protein: His (C terminal on backbone)
  Cloning method: Restriction Enzyme; 5′ cloning site NdeI (not destroyed); 3′ cloning site XhoI (not destroyed)
  Sequencing primers: 5′ T7; 3′ T7-term
Terms and licenses: Academic/Nonprofit Terms; Industry Terms: Not Available to Industry
Depositor comments: There is a single nucleotide difference between author sequence and Addgene quality control sequence. It does not alter amino acid sequence.
How to cite: Pdar was a gift from David Baker (Addgene plasmid # 24786 ; http://n2t.net/addgene:24786 ; RRID:Addgene_24786)
