[The description below was written by a language model from this plasmid's Addgene catalogue record.]
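Description:
Pdar is a bacterial expression plasmid built on the Novagen pET29 backbone (about 5.4 kb without insert) and carrying a 498 bp synthetic open reading frame named Pdar. It is selected with kanamycin, is listed as high copy, and is maintained in a standard cloning strain (DH5alpha). The insert was placed between the NdeI and XhoI sites, both of which remain intact. This arrangement puts the start codon at the NdeI site and reads through XhoI into the backbone-encoded C-terminal His tag, which allows the protein to be purified by metal-affinity chromatography.

The record does not explicitly list a promoter. However, the pET29 backbone and the T7 and T7-terminator sequencing primers fit the usual pET arrangement, in which the insert sits between a T7 promoter and a T7 terminator. Such plasmids need a host that supplies T7 RNA polymerase for expression, so the cloning strain listed serves for propagation rather than protein production.

The associated publication describes a de novo protein binding pair created by computational design and directed evolution. Pdar is therefore presumably one of the designed partners from that work, although the record does not describe its fold, its origin beyond "synthetic", or its binding partner. The plasmid's likely use is recombinant production of His-tagged Pdar for binding, biophysical or structural studies. The depositor notes a single nucleotide difference between the author's sequence and the repository's quality-control sequence; the change is silent and does not alter the encoded protein. No feature table was provided, so the element positions cannot be confirmed from annotation.
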