>Addgene plasmid #24786 | Pdar | depositor partial sequence | sequence record 11505 | Author sequence
ATGGGCAGCGATCTGGGTAAAAAGCTGCTGGAAGCAGCCGCGGCCGGCCAAGATGATGAGGTGCGTATTC
TGATGGCGAATGGGGCCGATGTTAACGCAACCGACGACAATGGCCTGACTCCGCTGCACCTGGCGGCTGC
AAACGGGCAACTGGAAATCGTAGAGGTACTGCTGAAAAATGGCGCCGATGTGAACGCTTCTGATAGTGCG
GGTATTACTCCGCTGCACCTGGCCGCTTATGACGGCCATCTGGAGATTGTCGAAGTCCTGCTGAAGCACG
GGGCTGACGTTAATGCGTACGACCGCGCCGGGTGGACACCGCTGCACCTGGCAGCGCTGAGTGGCCAACT
GGAGATTGTGGAAGTTCTGCTGAAACACGGCGCAGATGTCAACGCCCAAGACGCACTGGGCCTGACCGCG
TTTGATATCTCGATTAATCAAGGTCAGGAAGATCTGGCAGAGATCCTGCA
