>Addgene plasmid #24786 | Pdar | addgene partial sequence | sequence record 30905 | 24786 with T7-term
GCCGGATCTCAGTGGTGGTGGTGGTGGTGCTCGAGTTGCAGGATCTCTGCCAGATCTTCCTGACCTTGAT
TAATCGAGATATCAAACGCGGTCAGGCCCAGTGCGTCTTGGGCGTTGACATCTGCGCCGTGTTTCAGCAG
AACTTCCACAATCTCCAGTTGGCCACTCAGCGCTGCTAGGTGCAGCGGTGTCCACCCGGCGCGGTCGTAC
GCATTAACGTCAGCCCCGTGCTTCAGCAGGACTTCGACAATCTCCAGATGGCCGTCATAAGCGGCCAGGT
GCAGCGGAGTAATACCCGCACTATCAGAAGCGTTCACATCGGCGCCATTTTTCAGCAGTACCTCTACGAT
TTCCAGTTGCCCGTTTGCAGCCGCCAGGTGCAGCGGAGTCAGGCCATTGTCGTCGGTTGCGTTAACATCG
GCCCCATTCGCCATCAGAATACGCACCTCATCATCTTGGCCGGCCGCGGCTGCTTCCAGCAGCTTTTTAC
CCAGATCGCTGCCCATCATATGTATATCTCCTTCTTAAAGTTAAACAAAATTATTTCTAGAGGGGAATTG
TTATCCGCTCACAATTCCCCTATAGTGAGTCGTATTGAATTTCGCGGGATCGAGATCGATCTCGATCCTC
TACGCCGGACGCATCGTGGCCGGCATCACCGGCGCCACAGGTGCGGTTGCTGGCGCCTATATCGCCGACA
TCACCGATGGGGAAGATCGGGCTCGCCACTTCGGGCTCATGAGCGCTTGTTTCGGCGTGGGTATGGTGG
